Addgene plasmid #230725: AiP1872 - pAAV-AiE2517m-minBG-SYFP2-WPRE3-BGHpA
Purpose: AiE2517m is an enhancer sequence, designed to drive AAV-mediated transgene expression in specific populations of brain cells
Depositing lab: Allen Institute for Brain Science & Bosiljka Tasic. Depositing organization: Allen Institute. Publication: A suite of enhancer AAVs and transgenic mouse lines for genetic access to cortical cell types. Ben-Simon Y, Hooper M, Narayan S, Daigle TL, Dwivedi D, Way SW, Oster A, Stafford DA, Mich JK, Taormina MJ, Martinez RA, Opitz-Araya X, Roth JR, Alexander JR, Allen S, Amster A, Arbuckle J, Ayala A, Baker PM, Bakken TE, Barcelli T, Barta S, Bendrick J, Bertagnolli D, Bielstein C, Bishwakarma P, Bowlus J, Boyer G, Brouner K, Casian B, Casper T, Chakka AB, Chakrabarty R, Chance RK, Chavan S, Clark M, Colbert K, Collman F, Daniel S, Departee M, DiValentin P, Donadio N, Dotson N, Egdorf T, Fliss T, Gabitto M, Garcia J, Gary A, Gasperini M, Gloe J, Goldy J, Gore BB, Graybuck L, Greisman N, Haeseleer F, Halterman C, Haradon Z, Hastings SD, Helback O, Ho W, Hockemeyer D, Huang C, Huff S, Hunker A, Johansen N, Jones D, Juneau Z, Kalmbach B, Kannan M, Khem S, Kussick E, Kutsal R, Larsen R, Lee C, Lee AY, Leibly M, Lenz GH, Li S, Liang E, Lusk N, Madigan Z, Malloy J, Malone J, McCue R, Melchor J, Mollenkopf T, Moosman S, Morin E, Newman D, Ng L, Ngo K, Omstead V, Otto S, Oyama A, Pena N, Pham T, Phillips E, Pom CA, Potekhina L, Ransford S, Ray PL, Rette D, Reynoldson C, Rimorin C, Rocha D, Ruiz A, Sanchez REA, Sawyer L, Sedeno-Cortes A, Sevigny JP, Shapovalova N, Shepard N, Shulga L, Sigler AR, Siverts L, Soliman S, Somasundaram S, Staats B, Stewart K, Szelenyi E, Tieu M, Trader C, Tran A, van Velthoven CTJ, Walker M, Wang Y, Weed N, Wirthlin M, Wood T, Wynalda B, Yao Z, Zhou T, Ariza J, Dee N, Reding M, Ronellenfitch K, Mufti S, Sunkin SM, Smith KA, Esposito L, Waters J, Thyagarajan B, Yao S, Lein ES, Zeng H, Levi BP, Ngai J, Ting JT, Tasic B. Cell. 2025 May 16:S0092-8674(25)00513-6. doi: 10.1016/j.cell.2025.05.002. PubMed 40403729.
Backbone
  Vector backbone: pAAV2
  Vector type: AAV
Growth in bacteria
  Bacterial resistance: Ampicillin, 100 μg/mL
  Growth temperature: 37°C
  Growth strain: NEB Stable
  Copy number: High Copy
Gene/Insert
  Gene/Insert name: SYFP2
  Species: Synthetic
  Promoter: minBG
  Cloning method: Gibson Cloning
Terms and licenses: Academic/Nonprofit Terms; Industry Terms: Not Available to Industry
How to cite: AiP1872 - pAAV-AiE2517m-minBG-SYFP2-WPRE3-BGHpA was a gift from Allen Institute for Brain Science & Bosiljka Tasic (Addgene plasmid # 230725 ; http://n2t.net/addgene:230725 ; RRID:Addgene_230725)
