[The description below was written by a language model from this plasmid's Addgene catalogue record and pLannotate feature annotations shown in this document.]
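Description:
AiP1872 - pAAV-AiE2517m-minBG-SYFP2-WPRE3-BGHpA is an AAV transfer plasmid built on a pAAV2 backbone, intended for packaging a recombinant AAV genome that reports enhancer activity in the brain. It is propagated in bacteria as a high-copy plasmid through a ColE1/pUC-type origin and selected with ampicillin via the β-lactamase gene and its own promoter. An f1 phage origin and short remnants of pBR322 bom and rop sequences are also present in the backbone. The 4,450 nt sequenced record shows one complete AAV2 inverted terminal repeat downstream of the cassette. On the upstream side only two short ITR fragments are annotated, which may reflect how difficult these repeats are to sequence and annotate.

Between the ITRs, the enhancer AiE2517m is placed upstream of the minimal promoter minBG, which drives the coding sequence for SYFP2, a rapidly maturing monomeric yellow fluorescent protein derived from Aequorea victoria. A minimal promoter is expected to have little activity on its own, so the pattern of expression should depend on the enhancer. The enhancer and minBG are named in the catalogue entry but are not annotated in the feature table; they presumably occupy the unannotated stretch between the upstream ITR fragments and SYFP2. Downstream, the WPRE fragments correspond to WPRE3, a shortened woodchuck hepatitis virus posttranscriptional element that boosts transcript expression while saving packaging space, followed by the bovine growth hormone polyadenylation signal.

The stated purpose is AAV-mediated transgene expression in specific populations of brain cells, with SYFP2 fluorescence labelling the targeted cells. The record does not state which cell populations AiE2517m targets.
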