Features (pLannotate 1.2.2; 14 found; start..end, strand, type, name):
    129..209     +  misc_feature   WPRE (fragment): woodchuck hepatitis virus posttranscriptional regulatory element
    226..337     +  polyA_signal   bGH poly(A) signal: bovine growth hormone polyadenylation signal
    455..595     +  repeat_region  AAV2 ITR: inverted terminal repeat of adeno-associated virus serotype 2 inverted
    600..651     -  misc_feature   bom (fragment): basis of mobility region from pBR322
    670..1125    +  rep_origin     f1 ori (sequence partly withheld): f1 bacteriophage origin of replication; arrow indicates direction of (+) strand synthesis
   1126..1175    -  misc_feature   bom (fragment): basis of mobility region from pBR322
   1277..1312    -  CDS            rop (fragment): Rop protein, which maintains plasmids at low copy number; rop
   1407..1511    +  promoter       AmpR promoter: bla
   1512..2372    +  CDS            AmpR: β-lactamase; bla; confers resistance to ampicillin, carbenicillin, and related antibiotics
   2543..3131    +  rep_origin     ori: high-copy-number ColE1/pMB1/pBR322/pUC origin of replication
   3204..3231    +  repeat_region  AAV2 ITR (fragment): inverted terminal repeat of adeno-associated virus serotype 2 inverted
   3260..3287    +  repeat_region  AAV2 ITR (fragment): inverted terminal repeat of adeno-associated virus serotype 2 inverted
   3660..4376    +  CDS            SYFP2: SYFP2 is a basic (constitutively fluorescent) yellow fluorescent protein published in 2006, derived from Aequorea victoria. It is reported to be a very rapidly-maturing monomer with moderate acid sensitivity.
   4416..123     +  misc_feature   WPRE (fragment) (across the origin): woodchuck hepatitis virus posttranscriptional regulatory element
>Addgene plasmid #230725 | AiP1872 - pAAV-AiE2517m-minBG-SYFP2-WPRE3-BGHpA | addgene full sequence | sequence record 466316 | Addgene NGS Result
GACTGGTATTCTTAACTATGTTGCTCCTTTTACGCTATGTGGATACGCTGCTTTAATGCCTTTGTATCAT
GCTATTGCTTCCCGTATGGCTTTCATTTTCTCCTCCTTGTATAAATCCTGGTTAGTTCTTGCCACGGCGG
AACTCATCGCCGCCTGCCTTGCCCGCTGCTGGACAGGGGCTCGGCTGTTGGGCACTGACAATTCCGTGGC
TCGAGAGATCTTCGACTGTGCCTTCTAGTTGCCAGCCATCTGTTGTTTGCCCCTCCCCCGTGCCTTCCTT
GACCCTGGAAGGTGCCACTCCCACTGTCCTTTCCTAATAAAATGAGGAAATTGCATCGCATTGTCTGAGT
AGGTGTCATTCTATTCTGGGGGGTGGGGTGGGGCAGGACAGCAAGGGGGAGGATTGGGAAGACAATAGCA
GGCATGAGATCTCACGTGCGGACCGAGCGGCCGCAGGAACCCCTAGTGATGGAGTTGGCCACTCCCTCTC
TGCGCGCTCGCTCGCTCACTGAGGCCGGGCGACCAAAGGTCGCCCGACGCCCGGGCTTTGCCCGGGCGGC
CTCAGTGAGCGAGCGAGCGCGCAGCTGCCTGCAGGGGCGCCTGATGCGGTATTTTCTCCTTACGCATCTG
TGCGGTATTTCACACCGCATA
[95 nt withheld, positions 652-746]
T
[46 nt withheld, positions 748-793]
C
[141 nt withheld, positions 795-935]
CCTTTGACGTTGGAGTCCACGTTCTTT
[37 nt withheld, positions 963-999]
ACTCTATCTCGGGCTATTCTTTTGATTTATAAGGGATTTTGCCGATTTCGGTCTATTGGTTAAAAAATGA
GCTGATTTAACAAAAATTTAACGCGAATTTTAACAAAATATTAACGTTTACAATTTTATGGTGCACTCTC
AGTACAATCTGCTCTGATGCCGCATAGTTAAGCCAGCCCCGACACCCGCCAACACCCGCTGACGCGCCCT
GACGGGCTTGTCTGCTCCCGGCATCCGCTTACAGACAAGCTGTGACCGTCTCCGGGAGCTGCATGTGTCA
GAGGTTTTCACCGTCATCACCGAAACGCGCGAGACGAAAGGGCCTCGTGATACGCCTATTTTTATAGGTT
AATGTCATGATAATAATGGTTTCTTAGACGTCAGGTGGCACTTTTCGGGGAAATGTGCGCGGAACCCCTA
TTTGTTTATTTTTCTAAATACATTCAAATATGTATCCGCTCATGAGACAATAACCCTGATAAATGCTTCA
ATAATATTGAAAAAGGAAGAGTATGAGTATTCAACATTTCCGTGTCGCCCTTATTCCCTTTTTTGCGGCA
TTTTGCCTTCCTGTTTTTGCTCACCCAGAAACGCTGGTGAAAGTAAAAGATGCTGAAGATCAGTTGGGTG
CACGAGTGGGTTACATCGAACTGGATCTCAACAGCGGTAAGATCCTTGAGAGTTTTCGCCCCGAAGAACG
TTTTCCAATGATGAGCACTTTTAAAGTTCTGCTATGTGGCGCGGTATTATCCCGTATTGACGCCGGGCAA
GAGCAACTCGGTCGCCGCATACACTATTCTCAGAATGACTTGGTTGAGTACTCACCAGTCACAGAAAAGC
ATCTTACGGATGGCATGACAGTAAGAGAATTATGCAGTGCTGCCATAACCATGAGTGATAACACTGCGGC
CAACTTACTTCTGACAACGATCGGAGGACCGAAGGAGCTAACCGCTTTTTTGCACAACATGGGGGATCAT
GTAACTCGCCTTGATCGTTGGGAACCGGAGCTGAATGAAGCCATACCAAACGACGAGCGTGACACCACGA
TGCCTGTAGCAATGGCAACAACGTTGCGCAAACTATTAACTGGCGAACTACTTACTCTAGCTTCCCGGCA
ACAATTAATAGACTGGATGGAGGCGGATAAAGTTGCAGGACCACTTCTGCGCTCGGCCCTTCCGGCTGGC
TGGTTTATTGCTGATAAATCTGGAGCCGGTGAGCGTGGGTCTCGCGGTATCATTGCAGCACTGGGGCCAG
ATGGTAAGCCCTCCCGTATCGTAGTTATCTACACGACGGGGAGTCAGGCAACTATGGATGAACGAAATAG
ACAGATCGCTGAGATAGGTGCCTCACTGATTAAGCATTGGTAACTGTCAGACCAAGTTTACTCATATATA
CTTTAGATTGATTTAAAACTTCATTTTTAATTTAAAAGGATCTAGGTGAAGATCCTTTTTGATAATCTCA
TGACCAAAATCCCTTAACGTGAGTTTTCGTTCCACTGAGCGTCAGACCCCGTAGAAAAGATCAAAGGATC
TTCTTGAGATCCTTTTTTTCTGCGCGTAATCTGCTGCTTGCAAACAAAAAAACCACCGCTACCAGCGGTG
GTTTGTTTGCCGGATCAAGAGCTACCAACTCTTTTTCCGAAGGTAACTGGCTTCAGCAGAGCGCAGATAC
CAAATACTGTTCTTCTAGTGTAGCCGTAGTTAGGCCACCACTTCAAGAACTCTGTAGCACCGCCTACATA
CCTCGCTCTGCTAATCCTGTTACCAGTGGCTGCTGCCAGTGGCGATAAGTCGTGTCTTACCGGGTTGGAC
TCAAGACGATAGTTACCGGATAAGGCGCAGCGGTCGGGCTGAACGGGGGGTTCGTGCACACAGCCCAGCT
TGGAGCGAACGACCTACACCGAACTGAGATACCTACAGCGTGAGCTATGAGAAAGCGCCACGCTTCCCGA
AGGGAGAAAGGCGGACAGGTATCCGGTAAGCGGCAGGGTCGGAACAGGAGAGCGCACGAGGGAGCTTCCA
GGGGGAAACGCCTGGTATCTTTATAGTCCTGTCGGGTTTCGCCACCTCTGACTTGAGCGTCGATTTTTGT
GATGCTCGTCAGGGGGGCGGAGCCTATGGAAAAACGCCAGCAACGCGGCCTTTTTACGGTTCCTGGCCTT
TTGCTGGCCTTTTGCTCACATGTCCTGCAGGCAGCTGCGCGCTCGCTCGCTCACTGAGGCCGCCCGGGCG
TCGGGCGACCTTTGGTCGCCCGGCCTCAGTGAGCGAGCGAGCGCGCAGAGAGGGAGTGGCCAACTCCATC
ACTAGGGGTTCCTGCGGCCGCACGCGTTGTAAGAGTAATAATCGAGTTCTTATGTTTTTGCTTAAATGGT
TATAATAACACATGCTGTGGAAGTTTTCTATATTTATTTTGGAATTACTGCTATGTGCATATGTATTATT
CTTGGTAGGATGGGCATCTTCATATCTAGGGCATCCCACTATGATGGCTGATTATGTTCCAGCTGGTCTT
TCTCTACTTAGGAATGAAATTTTTTACTGGAGTAAATTTCGGAGCTCGGGCTGGGCATAAAAGTCAGGGC
AGAGCCATCTATTGCTTACATTTGCTTCTGGGATCCAGATCTTTCGAAGCTAGCGCTACCGGTCGCCACC
ATGGTGAGCAAGGGCGAGGAGCTGTTCACCGGGGTGGTGCCCATCCTGGTCGAGCTGGACGGCGACGTAA
ACGGCCACAAGTTCAGCGTGTCCGGCGAGGGCGAGGGCGATGCCACCTACGGCAAGCTGACCCTGAAGCT
GATCTGCACCACCGGCAAGCTGCCCGTGCCCTGGCCCACCCTCGTGACCACCCTGGGCTACGGCGTGCAG
TGCTTCGCCCGCTACCCCGACCACATGAAGCAGCACGACTTCTTCAAGTCCGCCATGCCCGAAGGCTACG
TCCAGGAGCGCACCATCTTCTTCAAGGACGACGGCAACTACAAGACCCGCGCCGAGGTGAAGTTCGAGGG
CGACACCCTGGTGAACCGCATCGAGCTGAAGGGCATCGACTTCAAGGAGGACGGCAACATCCTGGGGCAC
AAGCTGGAGTACAACTACAACAGCCACAACGTCTATATCACCGCCGACAAGCAGAAGAACGGCATCAAGG
CCAACTTCAAGATCCGCCACAACATCGAGGACGGCGGCGTGCAGCTCGCCGACCACTACCAGCAGAACAC
CCCCATCGGCGACGGCCCCGTGCTGCTGCCCGACAACCACTACCTGAGCTACCAGTCCAAGCTGAGCAAA
GACCCCAACGAGAAGCGCGATCACATGGTCCTGCTGGAGTTCGTGACCGCCGCCGGGATCACTCTCGGCA
TGGACGAGCTGTACAAGTAAGTCGACGGCGCGCCGCGGCCGCGAATTCGATATCATAATCAACCTCTGGA
TTACAAAATTTGTGAAAGATT
